Addgene plasmid #55345: ECFP-Mito-7
Purpose: Localization: Mitochondria, Excitation: 433, Emission: 475
Depositing lab: Michael Davidson. Depositing organization: Florida State University, Tallahassee.
Backbone
  Vector backbone: ECFP
  Backbone size w/o insert (bp): 4750
  Vector type: Mammalian Expression
  Selectable markers: Neomycin (select with G418)
Growth in bacteria
  Bacterial resistance: Kanamycin, 50 μg/mL
  Growth temperature: 37°C
  Growth strain: DH5alpha
  Copy number: High Copy
Gene/Insert
  Gene/Insert name: Mito (alt name: NM_004074.2)
  Species: H. sapiens (human)
  Entrez Gene: COX8A (a.k.a. COX, COX8, COX8-2, COX8L, MC4DN15, VIII, VIII-L)
  Promoter: CMV
  Tag / fusion protein: ECFP (C terminal on backbone)
  Cloning method: Unknown
  Sequencing primers: 5′ CMV-F; 3′ SV40pA-R
Terms and licenses: Academic/Nonprofit Terms; Industry Terms
Depositor comments: . Excitation = 433; Emission = 475
How to cite: ECFP-Mito-7 was a gift from Michael Davidson (Addgene plasmid # 55345 ; http://n2t.net/addgene:55345 ; RRID:Addgene_55345)
