[The description below was written by a language model from this plasmid's Addgene catalogue record.]
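Description:
ECFP-Mito-7 is a mammalian expression plasmid that produces a mitochondrially targeted cyan fluorescent protein. It is built on an ECFP backbone of about 4.75 kb (excluding the insert), is maintained at high copy in E. coli under kanamycin selection, and carries a neomycin resistance marker that allows G418 selection of stably transfected mammalian cells. No feature table accompanies the record, so the replication origin and the promoters driving the resistance marker are not stated. The listed 3′ sequencing primer implies that an SV40 polyadenylation signal lies downstream of the expression cassette.

The insert, "Mito", derives from human COX8A, which encodes cytochrome c oxidase subunit VIII. Its N-terminal presequence is a widely used signal for import into the mitochondrial matrix, although the record does not say how much of the COX8A coding sequence is included. Expression is driven by the strong constitutive CMV promoter. ECFP is fused to the C-terminus of the insert, which leaves the targeting sequence exposed at the N-terminus, where it can be recognised by the mitochondrial import machinery. The "7" in the name is not explained in the record.

The recorded excitation and emission peaks are 433 nm and 475 nm, in keeping with ECFP. The construct serves as a fluorescent marker for labelling mitochondria in live or fixed mammalian cells, for example to follow mitochondrial morphology and dynamics. It can also act as a cyan organelle reference for colocalisation experiments alongside spectrally distinct fluorescent fusions.
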