>Addgene plasmid #55345 | ECFP-Mito-7 | depositor partial sequence | sequence record 85750 | insert sequence
CGTAACAACTCCGCCCCATTGACGCAAATGGGCGGTAGGCGTGTACGGTGGGAGGTCTATATAAGCAGAG
CTGGTTTAGTGAACCGTCAGATCCGCTAGCATGTCCGTCCTGACGCCGCTGCTGCTGCGGGGCTTGACAG
GCTCGGCCCGGCGGCTCCCAGTGCCGCGCGCCAAGATCCATTCGTTGGGGGATCCACCGGTCGCCACCAT
GGTGAGCAAGGGCGAGGAGCTGTTCACCGGGGTGGTGCCCATCCTGGTCGAGCTGGACGGCGACGTAAAC
GGCCACAAGTTCAGCGTGTCCGGCGAGGGCGAGGGCGATGCCACCTACGGCAAGCTGACCCTGAAGTTCA
TCTGCACCACCGGCAAGCTGCCCGTGCCCTGGCCCACCCTCGTGACCACCCTGACCTGGGGCGTGCAGTG
CTTCAGCCGCTACCCCGACCACATGAAGCAGCACGACTTCTTCAAGTCCGCCATGCCCGAAGGCTACGTC
CAGGAGCGCACCATCTTCTTCAAGGACGACGGCAACTACAAGACCCGCGCCGAGGTGAAGTTCGAGGGCG
ACACCCTGGTGAACCGCATCGAGCTGAAGGGCATCGACTTCAAGGAGGACGGCAACATCCTGGGGCACAA
GCTGGAGTACAACTACATCAGCCACAACGTCTATATCACCGCCGACAAGCAGAAGAACGGCATCAAGGCC
AACTTCAAGATCCGCCACAACATCGAGGACGGCAGCGTGCAGCTCGCCGACCACTACCAGCAGAACACCC
CCATCGGCGACGGCCCCGTGCTGCTGCCCGACAACCACTACCTGAGCACCCAGTCCGCCCTGAGCAAAGA
CCCCAACGAGAAGCGCGATCACATGGTCCTGCTGGAGTTCGTGACCGCCGCCGGGATCACTCTCGGCATG
GACGAGCTGTACAAGTAAAGCGGCCGCGACTCTAGATCATAATCAGCCATACCACATTTGTAGAGGTTTT
ACTTGCTTTAAAAAACCTCCCACACCTCCCCCTGAACCTGAAACATAAAATGAATGCAATTGTT
