>Addgene plasmid #55345 | ECFP-Mito-7 | addgene partial sequence | sequence record 100907 | CMV-F 5'-CGCAAATGGGCGGTAGGCGTG-3'
GTGAACCGTCAGATCCGCTAGCATGTCCGTCCTGACGCCGCTGCTGCTGCGGGGCTTGACAGGCTCGGCC
CGGCGGCTCCCAGTGCCGCGCGCCAAGATCCATTCGTTGGGGGATCCACCGGTCGCCACCATGGTGAGCA
AGGGCGAGGAGCTGTTCACCGGGGTGGTGCCCATCCTGGTCGAGCTGGACGGCGACGTAAACGGCCACAA
GTTCAGCGTGTCCGGCGAGGGCGAGGGCGATGCCACCTACGGCAAGCTGACCCTGAAGTTCATCTGCACC
ACCGGCAAGCTGCCCGTGCCCTGGCCCACCCTCGTGACCACCCTGACCTGGGGCGTGCAGTGCTTCAGCC
GCTACCCCGACCACATGAAGCAGCACGACTTCTTCAAGTCCGCCATGCCCGAAGGCTACGTCCAGGAGCG
CACCATCTTCTTCAAGGACGACGGCAACTACAAGACCCGCGCCGAGGTGAAGTTCGAGGGCGACACCCTG
GTGAACCGCATCGAGCTGAAGGGCATCGACTTCAAGGAGGACGGCAACATCCTGGGGCACAAGCTGGAGT
ACAACTACATCAGCCACAACGTCTATATCACCGCCGACAAGCAGAAGAACGGCATCAAGGCCAACTTCAA
GATCCGCCACAACATCGAGGACGGCAGCGTGCAGCTCGCCGACCACTACCAGCAGAACACCCCCATCGGC
GACGGCCCCGTGCTGCTGCCCGACAACCACTACCTGAGCACCCAGTCCGCCCTGAGCAA
